Addgene plasmid #20554: pWZL Neo Myr Flag CKMT2
Depositing lab: William Hahn & Jean Zhao. Depositing organization: Dana-Farber Cancer Institute. Publication: Integrative Genomic Approaches Identify IKBKE as a Breast Cancer Oncogene (Kinase Library Clones). Boehm JS, Zhao JJ, Yao J, Kim SY, Firestein R, Dunn IF, Sjostrom SK, Garraway LA, Weremowicz S, Richardson AL, Greulich H, Stewart CJ, Mulvey LA, Shen RR, Ambrogio L, Hirozane-Kishikawa T, Hill DE, Vidal M, Meyerson M, Grenier JK, Hinkle G, Root DE, Roberts TM, Lander ES, Polyak K, Hahn WC. Cell. 2007 Jun 15. 129(6):1065-1079. 10.1016/j.cell.2007.03.052 PubMed 17574021.
Backbone
  Vector backbone: pWZL-Neo-Myr-Flag-DEST
  Backbone manufacturer: William Hahn Lab (available at Addgene, #15300)
  Vector type: Mammalian Expression, Retroviral
  Selectable markers: Neomycin (select with G418)
Growth in bacteria
  Bacterial resistance: Ampicillin, 100 μg/mL
  Growth temperature: 37°C
  Growth strain: Stbl3
  Growth instructions: Stbl3 cells to prevent recombination.
  Copy number: Unknown
Gene/Insert
  Gene/Insert name: CKMT2 (alt name: creatine kinase, mitochondrial 2 (sarcomeric))
  Species: H. sapiens (human)
  Entrez Gene: CKMT2 (a.k.a. SMTCK)
  Tag / fusion protein: Myr (N terminal on backbone); Flag (N terminal on backbone)
  Cloning method: Gateway Cloning
  Sequencing primers: 5′ pWZL-Fwd (GAA CCT CCT CGT TCG ACC); 3′ pWZL-Rev (TTC CGG GCC CTC ACA TTG)
Resource information
  A portion of this plasmid was derived from a plasmid made by: 3-G9
Terms and licenses: Academic/Nonprofit Terms; Industry Terms: Not Available to Industry
Depositor comments: ORFs were cloned into Gateway compatible pEntry vectors. An LR recombination reaction was performed to move the ORF to pWZL-Neo-Myr-Flag DEST such that the ORF would have 5' myristoylation and flag tags. This plasmid is part of a kinase library, and the gene has been verified, but has not been fully sequenced for minor mutations. Please see the following link for plasmids from this article that are not part of the kinase library http://www.addgene.org/pubmed/17574021
How to cite: pWZL Neo Myr Flag CKMT2 was a gift from William Hahn & Jean Zhao (Addgene plasmid # 20554 ; http://n2t.net/addgene:20554 ; RRID:Addgene_20554)
