[The description below was written by a language model from this plasmid's Addgene catalogue record.]
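Description:
pWZL Neo Myr Flag CKMT2 is a retroviral mammalian expression plasmid built on the Gateway-compatible destination backbone pWZL-Neo-Myr-Flag-DEST. It carries the human CKMT2 open reading frame, which encodes the sarcomeric mitochondrial creatine kinase 2. In bacteria the plasmid is maintained under ampicillin selection, and a recombination-deficient strain is recommended, which is typical for retroviral vectors whose repeated sequences are prone to rearrangement. In mammalian cells, transduced or transfected populations are selected with G418 through the neomycin resistance marker. The record includes no feature table, so it does not state the promoter driving the insert, the arrangement linking the ORF to the neomycin marker, or the origin of replication and copy number.

The CKMT2 ORF was first cloned into a Gateway entry vector and then moved into the destination backbone by an LR recombination reaction. This places it in frame behind two N-terminal elements supplied by the backbone, a myristoylation signal and a Flag epitope. The myristoylation sequence directs lipid modification of the fusion protein and so targets it to membranes, a strategy commonly used to promote activation of kinases. The Flag tag allows detection or immunoprecipitation of the expressed protein.

The construct is one member of a myristoylated kinase ORF library assembled for gain-of-function screening in a breast cancer oncogene discovery study. It is suited to producing retrovirus for stable expression of membrane-targeted, Flag-tagged CKMT2 in mammalian cells. The depositors note that the identity of the gene has been verified, but the clone has not been fully sequenced for minor mutations.
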