>Addgene plasmid #20554 | pWZL Neo Myr Flag CKMT2 | addgene partial sequence | sequence record 26377 | 20554 with pWZL-Fwd
CTCCTTCTCTAGGCGCCGGCCGGATCCAGAATTCGCCACCATGGGGTCTTCAAAATCTAAACCAAAGGAC
CCCAGCCAGCGCCGGCGCAGGATCCGAGGTTACCTTGACTACAAAGACGATGACGACAAGCAATTGACAA
GTTTGTACAAAAAAGTTGGCATGGCCAGTATCTTTTCTAAGTTGCTAACTGGCCGCAATGCTTCTCTGCT
GTTTGCTACCATGGGCACCAGTGTCCTGACCACCGGGTACCTGCTGAACCGGCAGAAAGTGTGTGCCGAG
GTCCGGGAGCAGCCTAGGCTATTTCCTCCAAGCGCAGACTACCCAGACCTGCGCAAGCACAACAACTGCA
TGGCCGAGTGCCTCACCCCCGCCATTTATGCCAAGCTTCGCAACAAGGTGACACCCAACGGCTACACGCT
GGACCAGTGCATCCAGACTGGAGTGGACAACCCTGGCCACCCCTTCATAAAGACTGTGGGCATGGTGGCT
GGTGACGAGGAGTCCTATGAGGTGTTTGCTGACCTTTTTGACCCCGTCATCAAACTAAGACACAACGGCT
ATGACCCCAGGGTGATGAAGCACACAACGGATCTGGATGCATCAAAGATCACCCAAGGGCAGTTCGACGA
GCATTACGTGCTGTCTTCTCGGGTGCGCACTGGCCGCAGCATCCGTGGGCTGAGCCTGCCTCCAGCCTGC
ACCCGGGCCGA
